Addgene plasmid #122775: pAC10052_pLX-[mCherry]-IRES-NpuDnaE(C)-Hygro(90-341)
Purpose: Plasmid 52:Lentiviral vector encoding NpuDnaE(C)-Hygro(90-341)and mCherry
Depositing lab: Albert Cheng. Publication: Split Selectable Markers. Jillette N, Du M, Cheng AW. bioRxiv 452979 10.1101/452979.
Backbone
  Vector backbone: pAC10050_pLX-DEST-IRES-NpuDnaE(C)-Hygro(90-341) (Addgene# 122773)
  Vector type: Mammalian Expression, Lentiviral
  Selectable markers: NpuDnaE(C)-Hygro(90-341)
Growth in bacteria
  Bacterial resistance: Ampicillin, 100 μg/mL
  Growth temperature: 30°C
  Growth strain: NEB Stable
  Copy number: Unknown
Gene/Insert
  Gene/Insert name: mCherry
  Species: Synthetic
  Cloning method: Gateway Cloning
  Sequencing primers: 5′ CMV-Forward; 3′ IRES-R
Terms and licenses: Academic/Nonprofit Terms; Industry Terms: Not Available to Industry
Depositor comments: Please visit https://www.biorxiv.org/content/10.1101/452979v2 for BioRxiv preprint.
How to cite: pAC10052_pLX-[mCherry]-IRES-NpuDnaE(C)-Hygro(90-341) was a gift from Albert Cheng (Addgene plasmid # 122775)
