[The description below was written by a language model from this plasmid's Addgene catalogue record and pLannotate feature annotations shown in this document.]
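Description:
pAC10052_pLX-[mCherry]-IRES-NpuDnaE(C)-Hygro(90-341) is a 9.5 kb third-generation-style, self-inactivating HIV-1 lentiviral vector for mammalian expression. It was made by Gateway recombination of mCherry into the pLX-DEST-IRES-NpuDnaE(C)-Hygro(90-341) destination backbone. In bacteria it is maintained through a high-copy ColE1/pUC origin and selected with ampicillin via β-lactamase. The backbone also carries an f1 ori, an SV40 ori and remnants of lac and T7/T3 cloning elements. The viral portion comprises an RSV promoter fused to a truncated 5' LTR, the Ψ packaging signal with a gag fragment, the RRE for Rev-dependent export, a cPPT/CTS, a WPRE, and a ΔU3 3' LTR followed by an SV40 poly(A) signal. These allow genomic RNA to be produced, packaged and integrated when helper functions are supplied in trans.

The annotated payload is a CMV enhancer/promoter driving mCherry flanked by attB1 and attB2 sites, with a V5 tag sequence just downstream of attB2. Whether the tag is fused in frame to mCherry is not stated in the record. An EMCV IRES then directs translation of a second reading frame from the same transcript: the C-terminal half of the Npu DnaE split intein joined to residues 90–341 of hygromycin phosphotransferase. The feature table annotates only the HygR fragment, and the intein segment presumably lies in the unannotated gap after the IRES. An hPGK promoter is also annotated upstream of the cPPT, though its role here is not explained.

The hygromycin fragment is an incomplete marker and is not expected to confer resistance by itself. In the split selectable marker scheme, a partner vector would supply the complementary N-terminal Hygro–intein half, and protein trans-splicing would rebuild a functional enzyme. A single antibiotic can then select cells co-transduced with both vectors, with mCherry marking this one.
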