Features (pLannotate 1.2.2; 32 found; start..end, strand, type, name):
     65..368     +  enhancer       CMV enhancer: human cytomegalovirus immediate early enhancer
    369..572     +  promoter       CMV promoter: human cytomegalovirus (CMV) immediate early promoter
    595..619     +  protein_bind   attB1: mutant version of attB; recombination site for the Gateway® BP reaction BP Clonase™
    643..1350    +  CDS            mCherry: mCherry is a basic (constitutively fluorescent) red fluorescent protein published in 2004, derived from Discosoma sp.. It is reported to be a very rapidly-maturing monomer with low acid sensitivity.
   1369..1393    -  protein_bind   attB2: mutant version of attB; recombination site for the Gateway® BP reaction BP Clonase™
   1395..1436    +  CDS            V5 tag: epitope tag from simian virus 5
   1475..2044    +  misc_feature   IRES2: internal ribosome entry site (IRES) of the encephalomyocarditis virus (EMCV)
   2152..2910    +  CDS            HygR (fragment): aminoglycoside phosphotransferase from E. coli confers resistance to hygromycin
   2934..3522    +  misc_feature   WPRE: woodchuck hepatitis virus posttranscriptional regulatory element
   3573..3592    +  misc_feature   cPPT/CTS (fragment): central polypurine tract and central termination sequence of HIV-1
   3594..3827    +  LTR            3' LTR (ΔU3): self-inactivating 3' long terminal repeat (LTR) from HIV-1
   3905..4026    +  polyA_signal   SV40 poly(A) signal: SV40 polyadenylation signal
   4066..4201    +  rep_origin     SV40 ori: SV40 origin of replication
   4222..4240    -  promoter       T7 promoter: promoter for bacteriophage T7 RNA polymerase
   4248..4403    +  CDS            lacZα (fragment): LacZα fragment of β-galactosidase; lacZ fragment
   4408..4836    +  rep_origin     f1 ori (sequence partly withheld): f1 bacteriophage origin of replication; arrow indicates direction of (+) strand synthesis
   4889..4993    +  promoter       AmpR promoter: bla
   4994..5854    +  CDS            AmpR: β-lactamase; bla; confers resistance to ampicillin, carbenicillin, and related antibiotics
   6025..6613    +  rep_origin     ori: high-copy-number ColE1/pMB1/pBR322/pUC origin of replication
   6796..6888    +  CDS            lacI (fragment): lac repressor; lacI; The lac repressor binds to the lac operator to inhibit transcription in E. coli. This inhibition can be relieved by adding lactose or isopropyl-β-D-thiogalactopyranoside (IPTG).
   6901..6922    +  protein_bind   CAP binding site: CAP binding activates transcription in the presence of cAMP. E. coli catabolite activator protein
   6937..6967    +  promoter       lac promoter: promoter for the E. coli lac operon
   6975..6991    +  protein_bind   lac operator: The lac repressor binds to the lac operator to inhibit transcription in E. coli. This inhibition can be relieved by adding lactose or isopropyl-β-D-thiogalactopyranoside (IPTG). lac repressor encoded by lacI
   7036..7054    +  promoter       T3 promoter: promoter for bacteriophage T3 RNA polymerase
   7082..7308    +  promoter       RSV promoter: Rous sarcoma virus enhancer/promoter
   7309..7489    +  LTR            5' LTR (truncated): truncated 5' long terminal repeat (LTR) from HIV-1
   7536..7661    +  misc_feature   HIV-1 Ψ: packaging signal of human immunodeficiency virus type 1
   7645..8008    +  CDS            HIV-1 gag (fragment): gag protein from human immunodeficiency virus 1; gag
   8154..8387    +  misc_feature   RRE: The Rev response element (RRE) of HIV-1 allows for Rev-dependent mRNA export from the nucleus to the cytoplasm.
   8764..8790    +  CDS            Rev (fragment): human immunodeficiency virus 1 (HIV-1) Rev protein; rev; enhances nuclear export of unspliced and incompletely spliced viral mRNAs
   8791..9291    +  promoter       hPGK promoter: human phosphoglycerate kinase 1 promoter
   9353..9470    +  misc_feature   cPPT/CTS: central polypurine tract and central termination sequence of HIV-1
>Addgene plasmid #122775 | pAC10052_pLX-[mCherry]-IRES-NpuDnaE(C)-Hygro(90-341) | depositor full sequence | sequence record 234284 | pAC10052_pLX-[mCherry]-IRES-NpuDnaE(C)-Hygro(90-341) sequence 9522 bps
CCCGGGGTTATTAATAGTAATCAATTACGGGGTCATTAGTTCATAGCCCATATATGGAGTTCCGCGTTAC
ATAACTTACGGTAAATGGCCCGCCTGGCTGACCGCCCAACGACCCCCGCCCATTGACGTCAATAATGACG
TATGTTCCCATAGTAACGCCAATAGGGACTTTCCATTGACGTCAATGGGTGGAGTATTTACGGTAAACTG
CCCACTTGGCAGTACATCAAGTGTATCATATGCCAAGTACGCCCCCTATTGACGTCAATGACGGTAAATG
GCCCGCCTGGCATTATGCCCAGTACATGACCTTATGGGACTTTCCTACTTGGCAGTACATCTACGTATTA
GTCATCGCTATTACCATGGTGATGCGGTTTTGGCAGTACATCAATGGGCGTGGATAGCGGTTTGACTCAC
GGGGATTTCCAAGTCTCCACCCCATTGACGTCAATGGGAGTTTGTTTTGGCACCAAAATCAACGGGACTT
TCCAAAATGTCGTAACAACTCCGCCCCATTGACGCAAATGGGCGGTAGGCGTGTACGGTGGGAGGTCTAT
ATAAGCAGAGCTCTCTGGCTAACTGTCGGGATCAACAAGTTTGTACAAAAAAGCAGGCTCCGAATTCACC
GGTGCCGCCACCATGGTGAGCAAGGGCGAGGAGGATAACATGGCCATCATCAAGGAGTTCATGCGCTTCA
AGGTGCACATGGAGGGCTCCGTGAACGGCCACGAGTTCGAGATCGAGGGCGAGGGCGAGGGCCGCCCCTA
CGAGGGCACCCAGACCGCCAAGCTGAAGGTGACCAAGGGTGGCCCCCTGCCCTTCGCCTGGGACATCCTG
TCCCCTCAGTTCATGTACGGCTCCAAGGCCTACGTGAAGCACCCCGCCGACATCCCCGACTACTTGAAGC
TGTCCTTCCCCGAGGGCTTCAAGTGGGAGCGCGTGATGAACTTCGAGGACGGCGGCGTGGTGACCGTGAC
CCAGGACTCCTCCCTGCAGGACGGCGAGTTCATCTACAAGGTGAAGCTGCGCGGCACCAACTTCCCCTCC
GACGGCCCCGTAATGCAGAAGAAGACCATGGGCTGGGAGGCCTCCTCCGAGCGGATGTACCCCGAGGACG
GCGCCCTGAAGGGCGAGATCAAGCAGAGGCTGAAGCTGAAGGACGGCGGCCACTACGACGCTGAGGTCAA
GACCACCTACAAGGCCAAGAAGCCCGTGCAGCTGCCCGGCGCCTACAACGTCAACATTAAGTTGGACATC
ACCTCCCACAACGAGGACTACACCATCGTGGAACAGTACGAACGCGCCGAGGGCCGCCACTCCACCGGCG
GCATGGACGAGCTGTACAAGTGATTAATTAAGAATTCGACCCAGCTTTCTTGTACAAAGTGGTTGGTAAG
CCTATCCCTAACCCTCTCCTCGGTCTCGATTCTACGTAGTAATGAGCTAGCAGTCTCGAGGTTAACGAAT
TCCGCCCCCCCCCTAACGTTACTGGCCGAAGCCGCTTGGAATAAGGCCGGTGTGCGCTTGTCTATATGTT
ATTTTCCACCATATTGCCGTCTTTTGGCAATGTGAGGGCCCGGAAACCTGGCCCTGTCTTCTTGACGAGC
ATTCCTAGGGGTCTTTCCCCTCTCGCCAAAGGAATGCAAGGTCTGTTGAATGTCGTGAAGGAAGCAGTTC
CTCTGGAAGCTTCTTGAAGACAAACAACGTCTGTAGCGACCCTTTGCAGGCAGCGGAACCCCCCACCTGG
CGACAGGTGCCCCTGCGGCCAAAAGCCACGTGTATAAGATACACCTGCAAAGGCGGCACAACCCCAGTGC
CACGTTGTGAGTTGGATAGTTGTGGAAAGAGTCAAATGGCTCTCCTCAAGCGTATTCAACAAGGGGCTGA
AGGATGCCCAGAAGGTACCCCATTGTATGGGATCTGATCTGGGGCCTCGGTGCACATGCTTTACATGTGT
TTAGTCGAGGTTAAAAAAACGTCTAGGCCCCCCGAACCACGGGGACGTGGTTTTCCTTTGAAAAACACGA
TAATACCATGGCCATGATTAAGATCGCTACGCGGAAGTACCTGGGGAAACAGAACGTCTACGACATAGGT
GTGGAGCGCGATCACAACTTTGCTCTGAAAAATGGATTTATCGCCAGCAACTGCATCTCCCGCCGTGCAC
AGGGTGTCACGTTGCAAGACCTGCCTGAAACCGAACTGCCCGCTGTTCTGCAGCCGGTCGCGGAGGCCAT
GGATGCGATCGCTGCGGCCGATCTTAGCCAGACGAGCGGGTTCGGCCCATTCGGACCGCAAGGAATCGGT
CAATACACTACATGGCGTGATTTCATATGCGCGATTGCTGATCCCCATGTGTATCACTGGCAAACTGTGA
TGGACGACACCGTCAGTGCGTCCGTCGCGCAGGCTCTCGATGAGCTGATGCTTTGGGCCGAGGACTGCCC
CGAAGTCCGGCACCTCGTGCACGCGGATTTCGGCTCCAACAATGTCCTGACGGACAATGGCCGCATAACA
GCGGTCATTGACTGGAGCGAGGCGATGTTCGGGGATTCCCAATACGAGGTCGCCAACATCTTCTTCTGGA
GGCCGTGGTTGGCTTGTATGGAGCAGCAGACGCGCTACTTCGAGCGGAGGCATCCGGAGCTTGCAGGATC
GCCGCGGCTCCGGGCGTATATGCTCCGCATTGGTCTTGACCAACTCTATCAGAGCTTGGTTGACGGCAAT
TTCGATGATGCAGCTTGGGCGCAGGGTCGATGCGACGCAATCGTCCGATCCGGAGCCGGGACTGTCGGGC
GTACACAAATCGCCCGCAGAAGCGCGGCCGTCTGGACCGATGGCTGTGTAGAAGTACTCGCCGATAGTGG
AAACCGACGCCCCAGCACTCGTCCGAGGGCAAAGGAATAGCACCGGTGGCGCGTTAAGTCGACAATCAAC
CTCTGGATTACAAAATTTGTGAAAGATTGACTGGTATTCTTAACTATGTTGCTCCTTTTACGCTATGTGG
ATACGCTGCTTTAATGCCTTTGTATCATGCTATTGCTTCCCGTATGGCTTTCATTTTCTCCTCCTTGTAT
AAATCCTGGTTGCTGTCTCTTTATGAGGAGTTGTGGCCCGTTGTCAGGCAACGTGGCGTGGTGTGCACTG
TGTTTGCTGACGCAACCCCCACTGGTTGGGGCATTGCCACCACCTGTCAGCTCCTTTCCGGGACTTTCGC
TTTCCCCCTCCCTATTGCCACGGCGGAACTCATCGCCGCCTGCCTTGCCCGCTGCTGGACAGGGGCTCGG
CTGTTGGGCACTGACAATTCCGTGGTGTTGTCGGGGAAATCATCGTCCTTTCCTTGGCTGCTCGCCTGTG
TTGCCACCTGGATTCTGCGCGGGACGTCCTTCTGCTACGTCCCTTCGGCCCTCAATCCAGCGGACCTTCC
TTCCCGCGGCCTGCTGCCGGCTCTGCGGCCTCTTCCGCGTCTTCGCCTTCGCCCTCAGACGAGTCGGATC
TCCCTTTGGGCCGCCTCCCCGCGTCGACTTTAAGACCAATGACTTACAAGGCAGCTGTAGATCTTAGCCA
CTTTTTAAAAGAAAAGGGGGGACTGGAAGGGCTAATTCACTCCCAACGAAGACAAGATCTGCTTTTTGCT
TGTACTGGGTCTCTCTGGTTAGACCAGATCTGAGCCTGGGAGCTCTCTGGCTAACTAGGGAACCCACTGC
TTAAGCCTCAATAAAGCTTGCCTTGAGTGCTTCAAGTAGTGTGTGCCCGTCTGTTGTGTGACTCTGGTAA
CTAGAGATCCCTCAGACCCTTTTAGTCAGTGTGGAAAATCTCTAGCAGTACGTATAGTAGTTCATGTCAT
CTTATTATTCAGTATTTATAACTTGCAAAGAAATGAATATCAGAGAGTGAGAGGAACTTGTTTATTGCAG
CTTATAATGGTTACAAATAAAGCAATAGCATCACAAATTTCACAAATAAAGCATTTTTTTCACTGCATTC
TAGTTGTGGTTTGTCCAAACTCATCAATGTATCTTATCATGTCTGGCTCTAGCTATCCCGCCCCTAACTC
CGCCCATCCCGCCCCTAACTCCGCCCAGTTCCGCCCATTCTCCGCCCCATGGCTGACTAATTTTTTTTAT
TTATGCAGAGGCCGAGGCCGCCTCGGCCTCTGAGCTATTCCAGAAGTAGTGAGGAGGCTTTTTTGGAGGC
CTAGGGACGTACCCAATTCGCCCTATAGTGAGTCGTATTACGCGCGCTCACTGGCCGTCGTTTTACAACG
TCGTGACTGGGAAAACCCTGGCGTTACCCAACTTAATCGCCTTGCAGCACATCCCCCTTTCGCCAGCTGG
CGTAATAGCGAAGAGGCCCGCACCGATCGCCCTTCCCAACAGTTGCGCAGCCTGAATGGCGAATGGG
[124 nt withheld, positions 4408-4531]
C
[91 nt withheld, positions 4533-4623]
A
[49 nt withheld, positions 4625-4673]
CCTTTGACGTTGGAGTCCACGTTCTTT
[37 nt withheld, positions 4701-4737]
ACCCTATCTCGGTCTATTCTTTTGATTTATAAGGGATTTTGCCGATTTCGGCCTATTGGTTAAAAAATGA
GCTGATTTAACAAAAATTTAACGCGAATTTTAACAAAATATTAACGCTTACAATTTAGGTGGCACTTTTC
GGGGAAATGTGCGCGGAACCCCTATTTGTTTATTTTTCTAAATACATTCAAATATGTATCCGCTCATGAG
ACAATAACCCTGATAAATGCTTCAATAATATTGAAAAAGGAAGAGTATGAGTATTCAACATTTCCGTGTC
GCCCTTATTCCCTTTTTTGCGGCATTTTGCCTTCCTGTTTTTGCTCACCCAGAAACGCTGGTGAAAGTAA
AAGATGCTGAAGATCAGTTGGGTGCACGAGTGGGTTACATCGAACTGGATCTCAACAGCGGTAAGATCCT
TGAGAGTTTTCGCCCCGAAGAACGTTTTCCAATGATGAGCACTTTTAAAGTTCTGCTATGTGGCGCGGTA
TTATCCCGTATTGACGCCGGGCAAGAGCAACTCGGTCGCCGCATACACTATTCTCAGAATGACTTGGTTG
AGTACTCACCAGTCACAGAAAAGCATCTTACGGATGGCATGACAGTAAGAGAATTATGCAGTGCTGCCAT
AACCATGAGTGATAACACTGCGGCCAACTTACTTCTGACAACGATCGGAGGACCGAAGGAGCTAACCGCT
TTTTTGCACAACATGGGGGATCATGTAACTCGCCTTGATCGTTGGGAACCGGAGCTGAATGAAGCCATAC
CAAACGACGAGCGTGACACCACGATGCCTGTAGCAATGGCAACAACGTTGCGCAAACTATTAACTGGCGA
ACTACTTACTCTAGCTTCCCGGCAACAATTAATAGACTGGATGGAGGCGGATAAAGTTGCAGGACCACTT
CTGCGCTCGGCCCTTCCGGCTGGCTGGTTTATTGCTGATAAATCTGGAGCCGGTGAGCGTGGGTCTCGCG
GTATCATTGCAGCACTGGGGCCAGATGGTAAGCCCTCCCGTATCGTAGTTATCTACACGACGGGGAGTCA
GGCAACTATGGATGAACGAAATAGACAGATCGCTGAGATAGGTGCCTCACTGATTAAGCATTGGTAACTG
TCAGACCAAGTTTACTCATATATACTTTAGATTGATTTAAAACTTCATTTTTAATTTAAAAGGATCTAGG
TGAAGATCCTTTTTGATAATCTCATGACCAAAATCCCTTAACGTGAGTTTTCGTTCCACTGAGCGTCAGA
CCCCGTAGAAAAGATCAAAGGATCTTCTTGAGATCCTTTTTTTCTGCGCGTAATCTGCTGCTTGCAAACA
AAAAAACCACCGCTACCAGCGGTGGTTTGTTTGCCGGATCAAGAGCTACCAACTCTTTTTCCGAAGGTAA
CTGGCTTCAGCAGAGCGCAGATACCAAATACTGTTCTTCTAGTGTAGCCGTAGTTAGGCCACCACTTCAA
GAACTCTGTAGCACCGCCTACATACCTCGCTCTGCTAATCCTGTTACCAGTGGCTGCTGCCAGTGGCGAT
AAGTCGTGTCTTACCGGGTTGGACTCAAGACGATAGTTACCGGATAAGGCGCAGCGGTCGGGCTGAACGG
GGGGTTCGTGCACACAGCCCAGCTTGGAGCGAACGACCTACACCGAACTGAGATACCTACAGCGTGAGCT
ATGAGAAAGCGCCACGCTTCCCGAAGGGAGAAAGGCGGACAGGTATCCGGTAAGCGGCAGGGTCGGAACA
GGAGAGCGCACGAGGGAGCTTCCAGGGGGAAACGCCTGGTATCTTTATAGTCCTGTCGGGTTTCGCCACC
TCTGACTTGAGCGTCGATTTTTGTGATGCTCGTCAGGGGGGCGGAGCCTATGGAAAAACGCCAGCAACGC
GGCCTTTTTACGGTTCCTGGCCTTTTGCTGGCCTTTTGCTCACATGTTCTTTCCTGCGTTATCCCCTGAT
TCTGTGGATAACCGTATTACCGCCTTTGAGTGAGCTGATACCGCTCGCCGCAGCCGAACGACCGAGCGCA
GCGAGTCAGTGAGCGAGGAAGCGGAAGAGCGCCCAATACGCAAACCGCCTCTCCCCGCGCGTTGGCCGAT
TCATTAATGCAGCTGGCACGACAGGTTTCCCGACTGGAAAGCGGGCAGTGAGCGCAACGCAATTAATGTG
AGTTAGCTCACTCATTAGGCACCCCAGGCTTTACACTTTATGCTTCCGGCTCGTATGTTGTGTGGAATTG
TGAGCGGATAACAATTTCACACAGGAAACAGCTATGACCATGATTACGCCAAGCGCGCAATTAACCCTCA
CTAAAGGGAACAAAAGCTGGAGCTGCAAGCTTAATGTAGTCTTATGCAATACTCTTGTAGTCTTGCAACA
TGGTAACGATGAGTTAGCAACATGCCTTACAAGGAGAGAAAAAGCACCGTGCATGCCGATTGGTGGAAGT
AAGGTGGTACGATCGTGCCTTATTAGGAAGGCAACAGACGGGTCTGACATGGATTGGACGAACCACTGAA
TTGCCGCATTGCAGAGATATTGTATTTAAGTGCCTAGCTCGATACATAAACGGGTCTCTCTGGTTAGACC
AGATCTGAGCCTGGGAGCTCTCTGGCTAACTAGGGAACCCACTGCTTAAGCCTCAATAAAGCTTGCCTTG
AGTGCTTCAAGTAGTGTGTGCCCGTCTGTTGTGTGACTCTGGTAACTAGAGATCCCTCAGACCCTTTTAG
TCAGTGTGGAAAATCTCTAGCAGTGGCGCCCGAACAGGGACTTGAAAGCGAAAGGGAAACCAGAGGAGCT
CTCTCGACGCAGGACTCGGCTTGCTGAAGCGCGCACGGCAAGAGGCGAGGGGCGGCGACTGGTGAGTACG
CCAAAAATTTTGACTAGCGGAGGCTAGAAGGAGAGAGATGGGTGCGAGAGCGTCAGTATTAAGCGGGGGA
GAATTAGATCGCGATGGGAAAAAATTCGGTTAAGGCCAGGGGGAAAGAAAAAATATAAATTAAAACATAT
AGTATGGGCAAGCAGGGAGCTAGAACGATTCGCAGTTAATCCTGGCCTGTTAGAAACATCAGAAGGCTGT
AGACAAATACTGGGACAGCTACAACCATCCCTTCAGACAGGATCAGAAGAACTTAGATCATTATATAATA
CAGTAGCAACCCTCTATTGTGTGCATCAAAGGATAGAGATAAAAGACACCAAGGAAGCTTTAGACAAGAT
AGAGGAAGAGCAAAACAAAAGTAAGACCACCGCACAGCAAGCGGCCGCTGATCTTCAGACCTGGAGGAGG
AGATATGAGGGACAATTGGAGAAGTGAATTATATAAATATAAAGTAGTAAAAATTGAACCATTAGGAGTA
GCACCCACCAAGGCAAAGAGAAGAGTGGTGCAGAGAGAAAAAAGAGCAGTGGGAATAGGAGCTTTGTTCC
TTGGGTTCTTGGGAGCAGCAGGAAGCACTATGGGCGCAGCGTCAATGACGCTGACGGTACAGGCCAGACA
ATTATTGTCTGGTATAGTGCAGCAGCAGAACAATTTGCTGAGGGCTATTGAGGCGCAACAGCATCTGTTG
CAACTCACAGTCTGGGGCATCAAGCAGCTCCAGGCAAGAATCCTGGCTGTGGAAAGATACCTAAAGGATC
AACAGCTCCTGGGGATTTGGGGTTGCTCTGGAAAACTCATTTGCACCACTGCTGTGCCTTGGAATGCTAG
TTGGAGTAATAAATCTCTGGAACAGATTTGGAATCACACGACCTGGATGGAGTGGGACAGAGAAATTAAC
AATTACACAAGCTTAATACACTCCTTAATTGAAGAATCGCAAAACCAGCAAGAAAAGAATGAACAAGAAT
TATTGGAATTAGATAAATGGGCAAGTTTGTGGAATTGGTTTAACATAACAAATTGGCTGTGGTATATAAA
ATTATTCATAATGATAGTAGGAGGCTTGGTAGGTTTAAGAATAGTTTTTGCTGTACTTTCTATAGTGAAT
AGAGTTAGGCAGGGATATTCACCATTATCGTTTCAGACCCACCTCCCAACCCCGAGGGGACCCTTGCGCC
TTTTCCAAGGCAGCCCTGGGTTTGCGCAGGGACGCGGCTGCTCTGGGCGTGGTTCCGGGAAACGCAGCGG
CGCCGACCCTGGGTCTCGCACATTCTTCACGTCCGTTCGCAGCGTCACCCGGATCTTCGCCGCTACCCTT
GTGGGCCCCCCGGCGACGCTTCCTGCTCCGCCCCTAAGTCGGGAAGGTTCCTTGCGGTTCGCGGCGTGCC
GGACGTGACAAACGGAAGCCGCACGTCTCACTAGTACCCTCGCAGACGGACAGCGCCAGGGAGCAATGGC
AGCGCGCCGACCGCGATGGGCTGTGGCCAATAGCGGCTGCTCAGCAGGGCGCGCCGAGAGCAGCGGCCGG
GAAGGGGCGGTGCGGGAGGCGGGGTGTGGGGCGGTAGTGTGGGCCCTGTTCCTGCCCGCGCGGTGTTCCG
CATTCTGCAAGCCTCCGGAGCGCACGTCGGCAGTCGGCTCCCTCGTTGACCGAATCACCGACCTCTCTCC
CCAGGGGGTACCCAGCTGTCTAGAGAATTCTAGATCTTGAGACAAATGGCAGTATTCATCCACAATTTTA
AAAGAAAAGGGGGGATTGGGGGGTACAGTGCAGGGGAAAGAATAGTAGACATAATAGCAACAGACATACA
AACTAAAGAATTACAAAAACAAATTACAAAAATTCAAAATTTTCGGGTTTATTACAGGGACAGCAGAGAT
CCACTTTGGCGCCGGCTCGAGGGGG
